Addgene plasmid #250132: pGEX-Pdzk3-PDZ-2
Purpose: Bacterial expression of Pdzk3 PDZ domain 2
Depositing lab: Mark Bedford. Depositing organization: University of Texas MD Anderson Cancer Center. Publication: PRMT5 C-terminal Phosphorylation Modulates a 14-3-3/PDZ Interaction Switch. Espejo AB, Gao G, Black K, Gayatri S, Veland N, Kim J, Chen T, Sudol M, Walker C, Bedford MT. J Biol Chem. 2017 Feb 10;292(6):2255-2265. doi: 10.1074/jbc.M116.760330. Epub 2016 Dec 28. PubMed 28031468.
Backbone
  Vector backbone: pGEX-4T-1
  Backbone size w/o insert (bp): 4900
  Vector type: Bacterial Expression
Growth in bacteria
  Bacterial resistance: Ampicillin, 100 μg/mL
  Growth temperature: 37°C
  Growth strain: DH5alpha
  Copy number: High Copy
Gene/Insert
  Gene/Insert name: Pdzk3 (2/6)
  Species: M. musculus (mouse)
  Insert size (bp): 246
  Mutation: None
  Entrez Gene: Pdzd2 (a.k.a. Gm82, Pdzk3, KIAA0300, mKIAA0300, 4930537L06Rik, A930022H17Rik)
  Cloning method: Restriction Enzyme; 5′ cloning site Unknown (unknown if destroyed)
Terms and licenses: Academic/Nonprofit Terms; Industry Terms: Not Available to Industry
Depositor comments: UniProt ID: E9Q1M1
How to cite: pGEX-Pdzk3-PDZ-2 was a gift from Mark Bedford (Addgene plasmid # 250132 ; http://n2t.net/addgene:250132 ; RRID:Addgene_250132)
