[The description below was written by a language model from this plasmid's Addgene catalogue record and pLannotate feature annotations shown in this document.]
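Description:
pGEX-Pdzk3-PDZ-2 is a bacterial expression plasmid built on the pGEX-4T-1 backbone for producing the second of six PDZ domains of mouse Pdzk3 (official gene symbol Pdzd2) as a glutathione S-transferase fusion. The sequenced plasmid is about 5.2 kb. It replicates in E. coli from a high-copy ColE1/pMB1-type origin and is selected with ampicillin through the β-lactamase gene (AmpR) driven by its own promoter. Short rop and bom fragments, a lacZα segment with its lac promoter and operator, and a small E. coli yciV fragment are backbone remnants with no role in expression.

The expression cassette consists of the strong hybrid tac promoter followed by a lac operator, then the Schistosoma japonicum GST coding sequence, with the 246 bp PDZ insert placed immediately downstream so that it forms the C-terminal part of the fusion. The plasmid also carries lacI with its own promoter, so the lac repressor keeps the tac promoter off until it is relieved by IPTG, giving inducible expression in a range of E. coli hosts. The automated annotation labels the insert region as a fragment of human LNX2. This most likely reflects sequence similarity among PDZ domains rather than the true identity of the insert, which the catalogue entry gives as unmutated mouse Pdzk3. The cloning sites used are not recorded.

GST fusions of this type are purified on glutathione resin and used as isolated domains in binding assays. The associated publication concerns a phosphorylation-controlled switch between 14-3-3 and PDZ domain interactions at the PRMT5 C-terminus, which is consistent with use of this construct in a panel of PDZ domains for interaction screening.
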