Features (pLannotate 1.2.2; 17 found; start..end, strand, type, name):
    181..209     +  promoter       tac promoter: strong E. coli promoter; hybrid between the trp and lac UV5 promoters
    217..233     +  protein_bind   lac operator: The lac repressor binds to the lac operator to inhibit transcription in E. coli. This inhibition can be relieved by adding lactose or isopropyl-β-D-thiogalactopyranoside (IPTG). lac repressor encoded by lacI
    256..909     +  CDS            GST26_SCHJA: Experimental evidence at protein level: Swiss-Prot protein existence level 1. GST isoenzymes appear to play a central role in the parasite detoxification system. Other functions are also suspected including a role in increasing the solubility of haematin in the parasite gut. From Schistosoma japonicum (Blood fluke).
    940..1173    +  CDS            LNX2 (fragment): LNX2_HUMAN - Also known as PDZRN1. Experimental evidence at protein level: Swiss-Prot protein existence level 1. From Homo sapiens (Human).
   1200..1239    +  CDS            rop (fragment): Rop protein, which maintains plasmids at low copy number; rop
   1341..1381    +  misc_feature   bom (fragment): basis of mobility region from pBR322
   1486..1590    +  promoter       AmpR promoter: bla
   1591..2451    +  CDS            AmpR: β-lactamase; bla; confers resistance to ampicillin, carbenicillin, and related antibiotics
   2622..3210    +  rep_origin     ori: high-copy-number ColE1/pMB1/pBR322/pUC origin of replication
   3396..3447    -  misc_feature   bom (fragment): basis of mobility region from pBR322
   3454..3531    +  promoter       lacI promoter: lacI
   3532..4614    +  CDS            lacI: lac repressor; lacI; The lac repressor binds to the lac operator to inhibit transcription in E. coli. This inhibition can be relieved by adding lactose or isopropyl-β-D-thiogalactopyranoside (IPTG).
   4627..4648    +  protein_bind   CAP binding site: CAP binding activates transcription in the presence of cAMP. E. coli catabolite activator protein
   4663..4693    +  promoter       lac promoter: promoter for the E. coli lac operon
   4701..4717    +  protein_bind   lac operator: The lac repressor binds to the lac operator to inhibit transcription in E. coli. This inhibition can be relieved by adding lactose or isopropyl-β-D-thiogalactopyranoside (IPTG). lac repressor encoded by lacI
   4737..4910    +  CDS            lacZα: LacZα fragment of β-galactosidase; lacZ fragment
   5174..105     -  CDS            yciV (fragment) (across the origin): RNAAM_ECOLI - Also known as trpH From Escherichia coli (strain K12).
>Addgene plasmid #250132 | pGEX-Pdzk3-PDZ-2 | addgene full sequence | sequence record 498315 | Addgene NGS Result
CTTATCGACTGCACGGTGCACCAATGCTTCTGGCGTCAGGCAGCCATCGGAAGCTGTGGTATGGCTGTGC
AGGTCGTAAATCACTGCATAATTCGTGTCGCTCAAGGCGCACTCCCGTTCTGGATAATGTTTTTTGCGCC
GACATCATAACGGTTCTGGCAAATATTCTGAAATGAGCTGTTGACAATTAATCATCGGCTCGTATAATGT
GTGGAATTGTGAGCGGATAACAATTTCACACAGGAAACAGTATTCATGTCCCCTATACTAGGTTATTGGA
AAATTAAGGGCCTTGTGCAACCCACTCGACTTCTTTTGGAATATCTTGAAGAAAAATATGAAGAGCATTT
GTATGAGCGCGATGAAGGTGATAAATGGCGAAACAAAAAGTTTGAATTGGGTTTGGAGTTTCCCAATCTT
CCTTATTATATTGATGGTGATGTTAAATTAACACAGTCTATGGCCATCATACGTTATATAGCTGACAAGC
ACAACATGTTGGGTGGTTGTCCAAAAGAGCGTGCAGAGATTTCAATGCTTGAAGGAGCGGTTTTGGATAT
TAGATACGGTGTTTCGAGAATTGCATATAGTAAAGACTTTGAAACTCTCAAAGTTGATTTTCTTAGCAAG
CTACCTGAAATGCTGAAAATGTTCGAAGATCGTTTATGTCATAAAACATATTTAAATGGTGATCATGTAA
CCCATCCTGACTTCATGTTGTATGACGCTCTTGATGTTGTTTTATACATGGACCCAATGTGCCTGGATGC
GTTCCCAAAATTAGTTTGTTTTAAAAAACGTATTGAAGCTATCCCACAAATTGATAAGTACTTGAAATCC
AGCAAGTATATAGCATGGCCTTTGCAGGGCTGGCAAGCCACGTTTGGTGGTGGCGACCATCCTCCAAAAT
CGGATCTGGTTCCGCGTGGATCCGATGGCTTAGGTATCCAGGTTTCAGGCGGTCGTGGTAGCAAACGTTC
TCCACATGCTATTGTTGTGACACAGGTTAAAGAAGGCGGTGCTGCGCATCGCGATGGCCGTCTGAGTCTG
GGCGATGAACTGTTAGTCATCAATGGTCATCTGTTAGTGGGCTTATCACATGAAGAAGCCGTTGCCATTT
TACGCTCAGCGACGGGTATGGTGCAGTTAGTTGTGGCCTCTAAAGAACTCGAGCGGCCGCATCGTGACTG
ACTGACGATCTGCCTCGCGCGTTTCGGTGATGACGGTGAAAACCTCTGACACATGCAGCTCCCGGAGACG
GTCACAGCTTGTCTGTAAGCGGATGCCGGGAGCAGACAAGCCCGTCAGGGCGCGTCAGCGGGTGTTGGCG
GGTGTCGGGGCGCAGCCATGACCCAGTCACGTAGCGATAGCGGAGTGTATAATTCTTGAAGACGAAAGGG
CCTCGTGATACGCCTATTTTTATAGGTTAATGTCATGATAATAATGGTTTCTTAGACGTCAGGTGGCACT
TTTCGGGGAAATGTGCGCGGAACCCCTATTTGTTTATTTTTCTAAATACATTCAAATATGTATCCGCTCA
TGAGACAATAACCCTGATAAATGCTTCAATAATATTGAAAAAGGAAGAGTATGAGTATTCAACATTTCCG
TGTCGCCCTTATTCCCTTTTTTGCGGCATTTTGCCTTCCTGTTTTTGCTCACCCAGAAACGCTGGTGAAA
GTAAAAGATGCTGAAGATCAGTTGGGTGCACGAGTGGGTTACATCGAACTGGATCTCAACAGCGGTAAGA
TCCTTGAGAGTTTTCGCCCCGAAGAACGTTTTCCAATGATGAGCACTTTTAAAGTTCTGCTATGTGGCGC
GGTATTATCCCGTGTTGACGCCGGGCAAGAGCAACTCGGTCGCCGCATACACTATTCTCAGAATGACTTG
GTTGAGTACTCACCAGTCACAGAAAAGCATCTTACGGATGGCATGACAGTAAGAGAATTATGCAGTGCTG
CCATAACCATGAGTGATAACACTGCGGCCAACTTACTTCTGACAACGATCGGAGGACCGAAGGAGCTAAC
CGCTTTTTTGCACAACATGGGGGATCATGTAACTCGCCTTGATCGTTGGGAACCGGAGCTGAATGAAGCC
ATACCAAACGACGAGCGTGACACCACGATGCCTGCAGCAATGGCAACAACGTTGCGCAAACTATTAACTG
GCGAACTACTTACTCTAGCTTCCCGGCAACAATTAATAGACTGGATGGAGGCGGATAAAGTTGCAGGACC
ACTTCTGCGCTCGGCCCTTCCGGCTGGCTGGTTTATTGCTGATAAATCTGGAGCCGGTGAGCGTGGGTCT
CGCGGTATCATTGCAGCACTGGGGCCAGATGGTAAGCCCTCCCGTATCGTAGTTATCTACACGACGGGGA
GTCAGGCAACTATGGATGAACGAAATAGACAGATCGCTGAGATAGGTGCCTCACTGATTAAGCATTGGTA
ACTGTCAGACCAAGTTTACTCATATATACTTTAGATTGATTTAAAACTTCATTTTTAATTTAAAAGGATC
TAGGTGAAGATCCTTTTTGATAATCTCATGACCAAAATCCCTTAACGTGAGTTTTCGTTCCACTGAGCGT
CAGACCCCGTAGAAAAGATCAAAGGATCTTCTTGAGATCCTTTTTTTCTGCGCGTAATCTGCTGCTTGCA
AACAAAAAAACCACCGCTACCAGCGGTGGTTTGTTTGCCGGATCAAGAGCTACCAACTCTTTTTCCGAAG
GTAACTGGCTTCAGCAGAGCGCAGATACCAAATACTGTCCTTCTAGTGTAGCCGTAGTTAGGCCACCACT
TCAAGAACTCTGTAGCACCGCCTACATACCTCGCTCTGCTAATCCTGTTACCAGTGGCTGCTGCCAGTGG
CGATAAGTCGTGTCTTACCGGGTTGGACTCAAGACGATAGTTACCGGATAAGGCGCAGCGGTCGGGCTGA
ACGGGGGGTTCGTGCACACAGCCCAGCTTGGAGCGAACGACCTACACCGAACTGAGATACCTACAGCGTG
AGCTATGAGAAAGCGCCACGCTTCCCGAAGGGAGAAAGGCGGACAGGTATCCGGTAAGCGGCAGGGTCGG
AACAGGAGAGCGCACGAGGGAGCTTCCAGGGGGAAACGCCTGGTATCTTTATAGTCCTGTCGGGTTTCGC
CACCTCTGACTTGAGCGTCGATTTTTGTGATGCTCGTCAGGGGGGCGGAGCCTATGGAAAAACGCCAGCA
ACGCGGCCTTTTTACGGTTCCTGGCCTTTTGCTGGCCTTTTGCTCACATGTTCTTTCCTGCGTTATCCCC
TGATTCTGTGGATAACCGTATTACCGCCTTTGAGTGAGCTGATACCGCTCGCCGCAGCCGAACGACCGAG
CGCAGCGAGTCAGTGAGCGAGGAAGCGGAAGAGCGCCTGATGCGGTATTTTCTCCTTACGCATCTGTGCG
GTATTTCACACCGCATAAATTCCGACACCATCGAATGGCGCAAAACCTTTCGCGGTATGGCATGATAGCG
CCCGGAAGAGAGTCAATTCAGGGTGGTGAATGTGAAACCAGTAACGTTATACGATGTCGCAGAGTATGCC
GGTGTCTCTTATCAGACCGTTTCCCGCGTGGTGAACCAGGCCAGCCACGTTTCTGCGAAAACGCGGGAAA
AAGTGGAAGCGGCGATGGCGGAGCTGAATTACATTCCCAACCGCGTGGCACAACAACTGGCGGGCAAACA
GTCGTTGCTGATTGGCGTTGCCACCTCCAGTCTGGCCCTGCACGCGCCGTCGCAAATTGTCGCGGCGATT
AAATCTCGCGCCGATCAACTGGGTGCCAGCGTGGTGGTGTCGATGGTAGAACGAAGCGGCGTCGAAGCCT
GTAAAGCGGCGGTGCACAATCTTCTCGCGCAACGCGTCAGTGGGCTGATCATTAACTATCCGCTGGATGA
CCAGGATGCCATTGCTGTGGAAGCTGCCTGCACTAATGTTCCGGCGTTATTTCTTGATGTCTCTGACCAG
ACACCCATCAACAGTATTATTTTCTCCCATGAAGACGGTACGCGACTGGGCGTGGAGCATCTGGTCGCAT
TGGGTCACCAGCAAATCGCGCTGTTAGCGGGCCCATTAAGTTCTGTCTCGGCGCGTCTGCGTCTGGCTGG
CTGGCATAAATATCTCACTCGCAATCAAATTCAGCCGATAGCGGAACGGGAAGGCGACTGGAGTGCCATG
TCCGGTTTTCAACAAACCATGCAAATGCTGAATGAGGGCATCGTTCCCACTGCGATGCTGGTTGCCAACG
ATCAGATGGCGCTGGGCGCAATGCGCGCCATTACCGAGTCCGGGCTGCGCGTTGGTGCGGATATCTCGGT
AGTGGGATACGACGATACCGAAGACAGCTCATGTTATATCCCGCCGTTAACCACCATCAAACAGGATTTT
CGCCTGCTGGGGCAAACCAGCGTGGACCGCTTGCTGCAACTCTCTCAGGGCCAGGCGGTGAAGGGCAATC
AGCTGTTGCCCGTCTCACTGGTGAAAAGAAAAACCACCCTGGCGCCCAATACGCAAACCGCCTCTCCCCG
CGCGTTGGCCGATTCATTAATGCAGCTGGCACGACAGGTTTCCCGACTGGAAAGCGGGCAGTGAGCGCAA
CGCAATTAATGTAAGTTAGCTCACTCATTAGGCACCCCAGGCTTTACACTTTATGCTTCCGGCTCGTATG
TTGTGTGGAATTGTGAGCGGATAACAATTTCACACAGGAAACAGCTATGACCATGATTACGGATTCACTG
GCCGTCGTTTTACAACGTCGTGACTGGGAAAACCCTGGCGTTACCCAACTTAATCGCCTTGCAGCACATC
CCCCTTTCGCCAGCTGGCGTAATAGCGAAGAGGCCCGCACCGATCGCCCTTCCCAACAGTTGCGCAGCCT
GAATGGCGAATGGCGCTTTGCCTGGTTTCCGGCACCAGAAGCGGTGCCGGAAAGCTGGCTGGAGTGCGAT
CTTCCTGAGGCCGATACTGTCGTCGTCCCCTCAAACTGGCAGATGCACGGTTACGATGCGCCCATCTACA
CCAACGTGACCTATCCCATTACGGTCAATCCGCCGTTTGTTCCCACGGAGAATCCGACGGGTTGTTACTC
GCTCACATTTAATGTTGATGAAAGCTGGCTACAGGAAGGCCAGACGCGAATTATTTTTGATGGCGTTGGA
ATTAG
